Addgene plasmid #22369: pCI-MOR256-17
Depositing lab: Hiroaki Matsunami. Depositing organization: Duke University. Publication: Odor coding by a Mammalian receptor repertoire. Saito H, Chi Q, Zhuang H, Matsunami H, Mainland JD. Sci Signal. 2009 . 2(60):ra9. 10.1126/scisignal.2000016 PubMed 19261596.
Backbone
  Vector backbone: pCI
  Backbone manufacturer: Promega
  Backbone size w/o insert (bp): 4006
  Vector type: Mammalian Expression
Growth in bacteria
  Bacterial resistance: Ampicillin, 100 μg/mL
  Growth temperature: 37°C
  Growth strain: DH5alpha
  Copy number: Unknown
Gene/Insert
  Gene/Insert name: MOR256-17 (alt name: Mus musculus olfactory receptor 15)
  Species: M. musculus (mouse)
  Insert size (bp): 939
  GenBank ID: NM_008762
  Entrez Gene: Olfr15 (a.k.a. MOR256-17, OR3)
  Tag / fusion protein: Rho (N terminal on insert)
  Cloning method: Restriction Enzyme; 5′ cloning site NheI (not destroyed); 3′ cloning site NotI (not destroyed)
  Sequencing primers: 5′ T7; 3′ EBV-rev
Terms and licenses: Academic/Nonprofit Terms; Industry Terms: Not Available to Industry
Depositor comments: Addgene's sequence shows a slight discrepancy with the author's sequence--this is most likely due a missing MluI between EcoRI and the OR.
How to cite: pCI-MOR256-17 was a gift from Hiroaki Matsunami (Addgene plasmid # 22369 ; http://n2t.net/addgene:22369 ; RRID:Addgene_22369)
