[The description below was written by a language model from this plasmid's Addgene catalogue record and pLannotate feature annotations shown in this document.]
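Description:
pCI-MOR256-17 is a mammalian expression plasmid built on the Promega pCI backbone and carrying the mouse olfactory receptor MOR256-17 (Olfr15, also called OR3). The roughly 940 bp receptor coding sequence was inserted by restriction cloning between NheI and NotI sites, both of which are retained. It is fused at its N terminus to a Rho tag, a short leader from rhodopsin that is commonly added to odorant receptors to aid their cell-surface expression in heterologous cells. The feature table annotates only the Olfr15 coding region itself. The tag is not called out separately but would lie in the short stretch between the T7 promoter and the receptor sequence.

Expression is driven by the human cytomegalovirus immediate-early enhancer and promoter, followed by a chimeric β-globin/immunoglobulin heavy-chain intron that promotes efficient processing of the transcript. An SV40 polyadenylation signal lies downstream. A T7 promoter just upstream of the insert allows in vitro transcription and serves as a sequencing primer site. In bacteria the plasmid replicates from a high-copy ColE1/pUC-type origin and is selected with ampicillin through the β-lactamase gene, while an f1 origin permits single-stranded DNA production. The small large T antigen, lacZα, bom and rop fragments are backbone remnants with no functional role.

The annotated record is the depositor's author sequence of about 5 kb. The depositor notes a slight discrepancy with the repository's own sequencing, probably due to a missing MluI site between EcoRI and the receptor. Given the associated study on odor coding by a mammalian receptor repertoire, the construct is suited to transient expression of the receptor in cultured mammalian cells for testing odorant responses. The Olfr15 annotation lists thioether organosulfur compounds, acetophenone and benzaldehyde as ligands that signal through G-protein activation of adenylyl cyclase.
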