Features (pLannotate 1.2.2; 14 found; start..end, strand, type, name):
    140..517     +  enhancer       CMV enhancer: human cytomegalovirus immediate early enhancer
    519..718     +  promoter       CMV promoter: human cytomegalovirus (CMV) immediate early promoter
    857..989     +  intron         chimeric intron: chimera between introns from human β-globin and immunoglobulin heavy chain genes
   1034..1052    +  promoter       T7 promoter: promoter for bacteriophage T7 RNA polymerase
   1133..2068    +  CDS            Olfr15: OLF15_MOUSE - Also known as Mor256-17. Experimental evidence at transcript level: Swiss-Prot protein existence level 2. Olfactory receptor that is activated by the binding of organosulfur odorants with thioether groups such as (methylthio)methanetiol (MTMT) (PubMed:29659735). Also binds odorants acetophenone and benzaldehyde (PubMed:25901328). The activity of this receptor is mediated by G proteins which activate adenylyl cyclase (Probable). May be involved in the molecular processes underlying fasciculation and targeting of olfactory axons (PubMed:15342743). From Mus musculus (Mouse).
   2095..2216    -  polyA_signal   SV40 poly(A) signal: SV40 polyadenylation signal
   2239..2307    -  CDS            large T antigen (fragment): large T antigen from SV40 (simian virus 40)
   2326..2393    +  CDS            lacZα (fragment): LacZα fragment of β-galactosidase; lacZ fragment
   2397..2825    +  rep_origin     f1 ori (sequence partly withheld): f1 bacteriophage origin of replication; arrow indicates direction of (+) strand synthesis
   2853..2952    -  misc_feature   bom (fragment): basis of mobility region from pBR322
   3054..3089    -  CDS            rop (fragment): Rop protein, which maintains plasmids at low copy number; rop
   3184..3288    +  promoter       AmpR promoter: bla
   3289..4149    +  CDS            AmpR: β-lactamase; bla; confers resistance to ampicillin, carbenicillin, and related antibiotics
   4320..4908    +  rep_origin     ori: high-copy-number ColE1/pMB1/pBR322/pUC origin of replication
>Addgene plasmid #22369 | pCI-MOR256-17 | depositor full sequence | sequence record 10278 | Author sequence
TCAATATTGGCCATTAGCCATATTATTCATTGGTTATATAGCATAAATCAATATTGGCTATTGGCCATTG
CATACGTTGTATCTATATCATAATATGTACATTTATATTGGCTCATGTCCAATATGACCGCCATGTTGGC
ATTGATTATTGACTAGTTATTAATAGTAATCAATTACGGGGTCATTAGTTCATAGCCCATATATGGAGTT
CCGCGTTACATAACTTACGGTAAATGGCCCGCCTGGCTGACCGCCCAACGACCCCCGCCCATTGACGTCA
ATAATGACGTATGTTCCCATAGTAACGCCAATAGGGACTTTCCATTGACGTCAATGGGTGGAGTATTTAC
GGTAAACTGCCCACTTGGCAGTACATCAAGTGTATCATATGCCAAGTCCGCCCCCTATTGACGTCAATGA
CGGTAAATGGCCCGCCTGGCATTATGCCCAGTACATGACCTTACGGGACTTTCCTACTTGGCAGTACATC
TACGTATTAGTCATCGCTATTACCATGGTGATGCGGTTTTGGCAGTACACCAATGGGCGTGGATAGCGGT
TTGACTCACGGGGATTTCCAAGTCTCCACCCCATTGACGTCAATGGGAGTTTGTTTTGGCACCAAAATCA
ACGGGACTTTCCAAAATGTCGTAATAACCCCGCCCCGTTGACGCAAATGGGCGGTAGGCGTGTACGGTGG
GAGGTCTATATAAGCAGAGCTCGTTTAGTGAACCGTCAGATCACTAGAAGCTTTATTGCGGTAGTTTATC
ACAGTTAAATTGCTAACGCAGTCAGTGCTTCTGACACAACAGTCTCGAACTTAAGCTGCAGAAGTTGGTC
GTGAGGCACTGGGCAGGTAAGTATCAAGGTTACAAGACAGGTTTAAGGAGACCAATAGAAACTGGGCTTG
TCGAGACAGAGAAGACTCTTGCGTTTCTGATAGGCACCTATTGGTCTTACTGACATCCACTTTGCCTTTC
TCTCCACAGGTGTCCACTCCCAGTTCAATTACAGCTCTTAAGGCTAGAGTACTTAATACGACTCACTATA
GGCTAGCATGAATGGCACAGAAGGCCCTAACTTCTACGTGCCCTTCTCCAATGCGACGGGTGTGGTACGC
GAATTCACGCGTATGGAGGTGGACAGCAACAGCTCCTCTGGGAGCTTCATTCTGATGGGTGTCTCTGACC
ATCCCCATCTGGAGATCATCTTTTTTGCTGTCATCCTGGCCTCTTACTTGTTGACGCTGGTTGGGAACTT
GACCATCATCCTGCTTTCGCGCCTTGATGCTCGGCTCCACACACCCATGTACTTCTTCCTCAGCAACCTC
TCCTCTCTAGACCTTGCCTTTACTACCAGTTCAGTCCCTCAGATGCTGAAAAATTTATGGGGGCCAGACA
AGACAATCAGCTATGGTGGGTGTGTAACTCAACTCTATGTTTTCCTTTGGCTGGGGGCTACTGAGTGCAT
ACTGCTCGTGGTGATGGCATTTGATCGGTATGTGGCAGTTTGTCGGCCCCTGCACTACATGACCGTCATG
AATCCTCGCCTCTGCTGGGGGCTGGCTGCTATTAGCTGGTTGGGTGGCTTAGGCAACTCCGTGATTCAGT
CAACATTCACTCTCCAGCTCCCATTTTGCGGACACCGAAAAGTGGACAACTTCCTGTGTGAGGTACCCGC
CATGATTAAATTGGCCTGTGGAGACACAAGTCTCAATGAGGCGGTGCTCAATGGTGTTTGTACCTTCTTC
ACTGTGGTCCCAGTAAGCGTCATCCTGGTCTCTTACTGCTTCATTGCTCAGGCAGTGATGAAGATCCGCT
CTGTGGAGGGACGTCGAAAGGCTTTCAATACGTGTGTCTCCCACTTGGTGGTAGTGTTTCTCTTCTATGG
CTCTGCGATCTATGGGTATCTGCTTCCAGCTAAGAGCAGTAATCAAAGCCAAGGAAAATTCATTTCTCTC
TTCTACTCTGTGGTCACACCCATGGTGAATCCGCTCATCTATACTCTAAGAAACAAAGAAGTGAAGGGGG
CCCTGGGAAGATTGCTGGGGAAAGGAAGAGGAGCCAGCTGAGCGGCCGCTTCGAGCAGACATGATAAGAT
ACATTGATGAGTTTGGACAAACCACAACTAGAATGCAGTGAAAAAAATGCTTTATTTGTGAAATTTGTGA
TGCTATTGCTTTATTTGTAACCATTATAAGCTGCAATAAACAAGTTAACAACAACAATTGCATTCATTTT
ATGTTTCAGGTTCAGGGGGAGATGTGGGAGGTTTTTTAAAGCAAGTAAAACCTCTACAAATGTGGTAAAA
TCGATAAGGATCCGGGCTGGCGTAATAGCGAAGAGGCCCGCACCGATCGCCCTTCCCAACAGTTGCGCAG
CCTGAATGGCGAATGG
[124 nt withheld, positions 2397-2520]
C
[91 nt withheld, positions 2522-2612]
A
[49 nt withheld, positions 2614-2662]
CCTTTGACGTTGGAGTCCACGTTCTTT
[37 nt withheld, positions 2690-2726]
ACCCTATCTCGGTCTATTCTTTTGATTTATAAGGGATTTTGCCGATTTCGGCCTATTGGTTAAAAAATGA
GCTGATTTAACAAAAATTTAACGCGAATTTTAACAAAATATTAACGCTTACAATTTCCTGATGCGGTATT
TTCTCCTTACGCATCTGTGCGGTATTTCACACCGCATATGGTGCACTCTCAGTACAATCTGCTCTGATGC
CGCATAGTTAAGCCAGCCCCGACACCCGCCAACACCCGCTGACGCGCCCTGACGGGCTTGTCTGCTCCCG
GCATCCGCTTACAGACAAGCTGTGACCGTCTCCGGGAGCTGCATGTGTCAGAGGTTTTCACCGTCATCAC
CGAAACGCGCGAGACGAAAGGGCCTCGTGATACGCCTATTTTTATAGGTTAATGTCATGATAATAATGGT
TTCTTAGACGTCAGGTGGCACTTTTCGGGGAAATGTGCGCGGAACCCCTATTTGTTTATTTTTCTAAATA
CATTCAAATATGTATCCGCTCATGAGACAATAACCCTGATAAATGCTTCAATAATATTGAAAAAGGAAGA
GTATGAGTATTCAACATTTCCGTGTCGCCCTTATTCCCTTTTTTGCGGCATTTTGCCTTCCTGTTTTTGC
TCACCCAGAAACGCTGGTGAAAGTAAAAGATGCTGAAGATCAGTTGGGTGCACGAGTGGGTTACATCGAA
CTGGATCTCAACAGCGGTAAGATCCTTGAGAGTTTTCGCCCCGAAGAACGTTTTCCAATGATGAGCACTT
TTAAAGTTCTGCTATGTGGCGCGGTATTATCCCGTATTGACGCCGGGCAAGAGCAACTCGGTCGCCGCAT
ACACTATTCTCAGAATGACTTGGTTGAGTACTCACCAGTCACAGAAAAGCATCTTACGGATGGCATGACA
GTAAGAGAATTATGCAGTGCTGCCATAACCATGAGTGATAACACTGCGGCCAACTTACTTCTGACAACGA
TCGGAGGACCGAAGGAGCTAACCGCTTTTTTGCACAACATGGGGGATCATGTAACTCGCCTTGATCGTTG
GGAACCGGAGCTGAATGAAGCCATACCAAACGACGAGCGTGACACCACGATGCCTGTAGCAATGGCAACA
ACGTTGCGCAAACTATTAACTGGCGAACTACTTACTCTAGCTTCCCGGCAACAATTAATAGACTGGATGG
AGGCGGATAAAGTTGCAGGACCACTTCTGCGCTCGGCCCTTCCGGCTGGCTGGTTTATTGCTGATAAATC
TGGAGCCGGTGAGCGTGGGTCTCGCGGTATCATTGCAGCACTGGGGCCAGATGGTAAGCCCTCCCGTATC
GTAGTTATCTACACGACGGGGAGTCAGGCAACTATGGATGAACGAAATAGACAGATCGCTGAGATAGGTG
CCTCACTGATTAAGCATTGGTAACTGTCAGACCAAGTTTACTCATATATACTTTAGATTGATTTAAAACT
TCATTTTTAATTTAAAAGGATCTAGGTGAAGATCCTTTTTGATAATCTCATGACCAAAATCCCTTAACGT
GAGTTTTCGTTCCACTGAGCGTCAGACCCCGTAGAAAAGATCAAAGGATCTTCTTGAGATCCTTTTTTTC
TGCGCGTAATCTGCTGCTTGCAAACAAAAAAACCACCGCTACCAGCGGTGGTTTGTTTGCCGGATCAAGA
GCTACCAACTCTTTTTCCGAAGGTAACTGGCTTCAGCAGAGCGCAGATACCAAATACTGTTCTTCTAGTG
TAGCCGTAGTTAGGCCACCACTTCAAGAACTCTGTAGCACCGCCTACATACCTCGCTCTGCTAATCCTGT
TACCAGTGGCTGCTGCCAGTGGCGATAAGTCGTGTCTTACCGGGTTGGACTCAAGACGATAGTTACCGGA
TAAGGCGCAGCGGTCGGGCTGAACGGGGGGTTCGTGCACACAGCCCAGCTTGGAGCGAACGACCTACACC
GAACTGAGATACCTACAGCGTGAGCTATGAGAAAGCGCCACGCTTCCCGAAGGGAGAAAGGCGGACAGGT
ATCCGGTAAGCGGCAGGGTCGGAACAGGAGAGCGCACGAGGGAGCTTCCAGGGGGAAACGCCTGGTATCT
TTATAGTCCTGTCGGGTTTCGCCACCTCTGACTTGAGCGTCGATTTTTGTGATGCTCGTCAGGGGGGCGG
AGCCTATGGAAAAACGCCAGCAACGCGGCCTTTTTACGGTTCCTGGCCTTTTGCTGGCCTTTTGCTCACA
TGGCTCGACAGATCT
