>Addgene plasmid #22369 | pCI-MOR256-17 | addgene partial sequence | sequence record 28202 | 22369 with T7
CCAATGCGACGGGTGTGGTACGCGAATTCATGGAGGTGGACAGCAACAGCTCCTCTGGGAGCTTCATTCT
GATGGGTGTCTCTGACCATCCCCATCTGGAGATCATCTTTTTTGCTGTCATCCTGGCCTCTTACTTGTTG
ACGCTGGTTGGGAACTTGACCATCATCCTGCTTTCGCGCCTTGATGCTCGGCTCCACACACCCATGTACT
TCTTCCTCAGCAACCTCTCCTCTCTAGACCTTGCCTTTACTACCAGTTCAGTCCCTCAGATGCTGAAAAA
TTTATGGGGGCCAGACAAGACAATCAGCTATGGTGGGTGTGTAACTCAACTCTATGTTTTCCTTTGGCTG
GGGGCTACTGAGTGCATACTGCTCGTGGTGATGGCATTTGATCGGTATGTGGCAGTTTGTCGGCCCCTGC
ACTACATGACCGTCATGAATCCTCGCCTCTGCTGGGGGCTGGCTGCTATTAGCTGGTTGGGTGGCTTAGG
CAACTCCGTGATTCAGTCAACATTCACTCTCCAGCTCCCATTTTGCGGACACCGAAAAGTGGACAACTTC
CTGTGTGAGGTACCCGCCATGATTAAATTGGCCTGTGGAGACACAAGTCTCAATGAGGCGGTGCTCAATG
GTGT
